Addgene plasmid #32975: mCherry-CyclinF
Depositing lab: Michele Pagano. Publication: SCF(Cyclin F) controls centrosome homeostasis and mitotic fidelity through CP110 degradation. D'Angiolella V, Donato V, Vijayakumar S, Saraf A, Florens L, Washburn MP, Dynlacht B, Pagano M. Nature. 2010 Jul 1;466(7302):138-42. 10.1038/nature09140 PubMed 20596027.
Backbone
  Vector backbone: mCherry-C1
  Backbone manufacturer: Clontech
  Backbone size w/o insert (bp): 4722
  Vector type: Mammalian Expression
Growth in bacteria
  Bacterial resistance: Kanamycin, 50 μg/mL
  Growth temperature: 37°C
  Growth strain: DH5alpha
  Copy number: High Copy
Gene/Insert
  Gene/Insert name: CYCLIN F
  Species: H. sapiens (human)
  Entrez Gene: CCNF (a.k.a. FBX1, FBXO1, FTDALS5)
  Promoter: CMV
  Tag / fusion protein: mCherry (N terminal on backbone); Flag (N terminal on insert)
  Cloning method: Restriction Enzyme; 5′ cloning site BamHI (destroyed during cloning); 3′ cloning site MluI (destroyed during cloning)
  Sequencing primers: 5′ mCherry-F
Terms and licenses: Academic/Nonprofit Terms; Industry Terms: Not Available to Industry
How to cite: mCherry-CyclinF was a gift from Michele Pagano (Addgene plasmid # 32975 ; http://n2t.net/addgene:32975 ; RRID:Addgene_32975)
