[The description below was written by a language model from this plasmid's Addgene catalogue record.]
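Description:
mCherry-CyclinF is a mammalian expression plasmid built on the Clontech mCherry-C1 backbone (4722 bp without insert), a vector designed for fusing a protein of interest to the C-terminus of the red fluorescent protein mCherry. It is maintained in E. coli as a high-copy plasmid under kanamycin selection. No feature table accompanies the record, so other backbone elements such as the replication origin, polyadenylation signal or any mammalian selection marker are not documented here.

The insert is human cyclin F (CCNF, also known as FBX1/FBXO1), the F-box protein that serves as the substrate-recognition subunit of the SCF(Cyclin F) ubiquitin ligase. Transcription is driven by the CMV promoter, which gives strong constitutive expression in most mammalian cell lines. The encoded product carries mCherry at the N-terminus, contributed by the backbone, followed by a Flag epitope at the N-terminus of the cyclin F insert, so the expected arrangement is mCherry–Flag–cyclin F. The fragment was inserted by restriction cloning at BamHI (5′) and MluI (3′) positions, both of which were destroyed in the process and so cannot be used to release the insert.

The dual tagging allows the fusion protein to be followed by red fluorescence in live or fixed cells and also detected or immunoprecipitated through the Flag epitope. The associated work concerns the role of SCF(Cyclin F) in centrosome homeostasis and mitotic fidelity through degradation of CP110, which suggests the construct suits transient transfection studies of cyclin F subcellular localization and its interactions with substrates.
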