>Addgene plasmid #32975 | mCherry-CyclinF | addgene partial sequence | sequence record 39879 | mCherry-F 5'-ccccgtaatgcagaagaaga-3'
CGGATGTACCCCGAGGACGGCGCCCTGAAGGGCGAGATCAAGCAGAGGCTGAAGCTGAAGGACGGCGGCC
ACTACGACGCTGAGGTCAAGACCACCTACAAGGCCAAGAAGCCCGTGCAGCTGCCCGGCGCCTACAACGT
CAACATCAAGTTGGACATCACCTCCCACAACGAGGACTACACCATCGTGGAACAGTACGAACGCGCCGAG
GGCCGCCACTCCACCGGCGGCATGGACGAGCTGTACAAGGACTACAAAGACGATGACGACAAGAGATCCA
TGGGGAGCGGCGGCGTGGTCCACTGTAGGTGTGCCAAGTGTTTCTGTTATCCTACAAAGCGAAGAATAAG
GAGGAGGCCCCGAAACCTGACCATCTTGAGTCTCCCCGAAGATGTGCTCTTTCACATCCTGAAATGGCTT
TCTGTAGAGGACATCCTGGCCGTCCGAGCTGTACACTCCCAGCTGAAGGACCTGGTGGACAACCACGCCA
GTGTGTGGGCATGTGCCAGCTTCCAGGAGCTGTGGCCGTCTCCAGGGAACCTGAAGCTCTTTGAAAGGGC
TGCTGAAAAGGGGAATTTCGAAGCTGCTGTGAAGCTGGGCATAGCCTACCTCTACAATGAAGGCCTGTCT
GTGTCTGATGAGG
